Addgene plasmid #80260: non-targeting control gRNA (BRDN0001148500)
Purpose: 3rd generation lentiviral gRNA plasmid, non-targeting control gRNA
Depositing lab: John Doench & David Root. Depositing organization: Broad Institute. Publication: Optimized sgRNA design to maximize activity and minimize off-target effects of CRISPR-Cas9. Doench JG, Fusi N, Sullender M, Hegde M, Vaimberg EW, Donovan KF, Smith I, Tothova Z, Wilen C, Orchard R, Virgin HW, Listgarten J, Root DE. Nat Biotechnol. 2016 Jan 18. doi: 10.1038/nbt.3437. PubMed 26780180.
Backbone
  Vector backbone: lentiGuide-Puro
  Backbone manufacturer: Zhang Lab (Addgene plasmid # 52963)
  Vector type: Mammalian Expression, Lentiviral, CRISPR
  Selectable markers: Puromycin
Growth in bacteria
  Bacterial resistance: Ampicillin, 100 μg/mL
  Growth temperature: 37°C
  Growth strain: DH5alpha
  Copy number: High Copy
Gene/Insert
  Gene/Insert name: Non-targeting control gRNA
  gRNA/shRNA sequence: CTGAAGGTGTCTGGCAGAGC
  Species: H. sapiens (human)
  Promoter: hU6
  Cloning method: Unknown
  Sequencing primers: 5′ U6-F; 3′ pS2-R
Terms and licenses: Academic/Nonprofit Terms; Industry Terms: Not Available to Industry
How to cite: non-targeting control gRNA (BRDN0001148500) was a gift from John Doench & David Root (Addgene plasmid # 80260 ; http://n2t.net/addgene:80260 ; RRID:Addgene_80260)
