[The description below was written by a language model from this plasmid's Addgene catalogue record and pLannotate feature annotations shown in this document.]
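Description:
The non-targeting control gRNA plasmid (BRDN0001148500) is a third-generation lentiviral guide RNA vector built on the lentiGuide-Puro backbone and classed as a mammalian expression, lentiviral and CRISPR construct. It is maintained in E. coli as a high-copy plasmid through a ColE1/pUC-type origin and selected with ampicillin via the β-lactamase gene. An f1 origin, an SV40 origin and residual lac, T7 and T3 cloning-vector elements are also annotated in the 8,323 nt sequence.

The viral genome is transcribed from an RSV promoter fused to a truncated HIV-1 5' LTR, which makes production Tat-independent. It is followed by the Ψ packaging signal with a gag fragment, the Rev response element for Rev-dependent nuclear export, and a cPPT/CTS element that aids nuclear import. A ΔU3 self-inactivating 3' LTR closes the genome, so the integrated provirus lacks LTR promoter activity, and an SV40 polyadenylation signal lies downstream.

Two cassettes sit between the LTRs. A human U6 RNA polymerase III promoter drives a 20-nucleotide spacer joined to the Streptococcus pyogenes Cas9 gRNA scaffold. The spacer is recorded as a non-targeting control, with human as the listed species. Separately, the EF-1α core promoter with its intron A expresses puromycin N-acetyltransferase, followed by a WPRE to enhance transcript expression, which allows puromycin selection of transduced cells.

The plasmid carries no Cas9, so the nuclease must be supplied separately, for example in Cas9-expressing cells. It serves as a negative control alongside gene-targeting guides in knockout experiments or screens, giving a baseline for the effects of transduction, selection and Cas9/gRNA expression.
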