Features (pLannotate 1.2.2; 29 found; start..end, strand, type, name):
     14..80      +  CDS            small t antigen (fragment): SV40 (simian virus 40) small t antigen
    106..317     +  promoter       EF-1α core promoter: core promoter for human elongation factor EF-1α
    318..1256    +  intron         EF-1α intron A: intron upstream of the start codon of human EF-1α
   1278..1877    +  CDS            PuroR (fragment): puromycin N-acetyltransferase; pac from Streptomyces; confers resistance to puromycin
   1893..2481    +  misc_feature   WPRE: woodchuck hepatitis virus posttranscriptional regulatory element
   2532..2551    +  misc_feature   cPPT/CTS (fragment): central polypurine tract and central termination sequence of HIV-1
   2553..2786    +  LTR            3' LTR (ΔU3): self-inactivating 3' long terminal repeat (LTR) from HIV-1
   2864..2985    +  polyA_signal   SV40 poly(A) signal: SV40 polyadenylation signal
   3025..3160    +  rep_origin     SV40 ori: SV40 origin of replication
   3181..3199    -  promoter       T7 promoter: promoter for bacteriophage T7 RNA polymerase
   3207..3362    +  CDS            lacZα (fragment): LacZα fragment of β-galactosidase; lacZ fragment
   3367..3795    +  rep_origin     f1 ori (sequence partly withheld): f1 bacteriophage origin of replication; arrow indicates direction of (+) strand synthesis
   3848..3952    +  promoter       AmpR promoter: bla
   3953..4813    +  CDS            AmpR: β-lactamase; bla; confers resistance to ampicillin, carbenicillin, and related antibiotics
   4984..5572    +  rep_origin     ori: high-copy-number ColE1/pMB1/pBR322/pUC origin of replication
   5755..5847    +  CDS            lacI (fragment): lac repressor; lacI; The lac repressor binds to the lac operator to inhibit transcription in E. coli. This inhibition can be relieved by adding lactose or isopropyl-β-D-thiogalactopyranoside (IPTG).
   5860..5881    +  protein_bind   CAP binding site: CAP binding activates transcription in the presence of cAMP. E. coli catabolite activator protein
   5896..5926    +  promoter       lac promoter: promoter for the E. coli lac operon
   5934..5950    +  protein_bind   lac operator: The lac repressor binds to the lac operator to inhibit transcription in E. coli. This inhibition can be relieved by adding lactose or isopropyl-β-D-thiogalactopyranoside (IPTG). lac repressor encoded by lacI
   5995..6013    +  promoter       T3 promoter: promoter for bacteriophage T3 RNA polymerase
   6041..6267    +  promoter       RSV promoter: Rous sarcoma virus enhancer/promoter
   6268..6448    +  LTR            5' LTR (truncated): truncated 5' long terminal repeat (LTR) from HIV-1
   6495..6620    +  misc_feature   HIV-1 Ψ: packaging signal of human immunodeficiency virus type 1
   6604..6967    +  CDS            HIV-1 gag (fragment): gag protein from human immunodeficiency virus 1; gag
   7113..7346    +  misc_feature   RRE: The Rev response element (RRE) of HIV-1 allows for Rev-dependent mRNA export from the nucleus to the cytoplasm.
   7723..7749    +  CDS            Rev (fragment): human immunodeficiency virus 1 (HIV-1) Rev protein; rev; enhances nuclear export of unspliced and incompletely spliced viral mRNAs
   7753..7993    +  promoter       U6 promoter: RNA polymerase III promoter for human U6 snRNA
   8023..8098    +  misc_RNA       gRNA scaffold: guide RNA scaffold for the Streptococcus pyogenes CRISPR/Cas9 system
   8154..8271    +  misc_feature   cPPT/CTS: central polypurine tract and central termination sequence of HIV-1
>Addgene plasmid #80260 | non-targeting control gRNA (BRDN0001148500) | depositor full sequence | sequence record 150998 | Full Sequence
CCCGGGTGCAAAGATGGATAAAGTTTTAAACAGAGAGGAATCTTTGCAGCTAATGGACCTTCTAGGTCTT
GAAAGGAGTGGGAATTGGCTCCGGTGCCCGTCAGTGGGCAGAGCGCACATCGCCCACAGTCCCCGAGAAG
TTGGGGGGAGGGGTCGGCAATTGATCCGGTGCCTAGAGAAGGTGGCGCGGGGTAAACTGGGAAAGTGATG
TCGTGTACTGGCTCCGCCTTTTTCCCGAGGGTGGGGGAGAACCGTATATAAGTGCAGTAGTCGCCGTGAA
CGTTCTTTTTCGCAACGGGTTTGCCGCCAGAACACAGGTAAGTGCCGTGTGTGGTTCCCGCGGGCCTGGC
CTCTTTACGGGTTATGGCCCTTGCGTGCCTTGAATTACTTCCACCTGGCTGCAGTACGTGATTCTTGATC
CCGAGCTTCGGGTTGGAAGTGGGTGGGAGAGTTCGAGGCCTTGCGCTTAAGGAGCCCCTTCGCCTCGTGC
TTGAGTTGAGGCCTGGCCTGGGCGCTGGGGCCGCCGCGTGCGAATCTGGTGGCACCTTCGCGCCTGTCTC
GCTGCTTTCGATAAGTCTCTAGCCATTTAAAATTTTTGATGACCTGCTGCGACGCTTTTTTTCTGGCAAG
ATAGTCTTGTAAATGCGGGCCAAGATCTGCACACTGGTATTTCGGTTTTTGGGGCCGCGGGCGGCGACGG
GGCCCGTGCGTCCCAGCGCACATGTTCGGCGAGGCGGGGCCTGCGAGCGCGGCCACCGAGAATCGGACGG
GGGTAGTCTCAAGCTGGCCGGCCTGCTCTGGTGCCTGGCCTCGCGCCGCCGTGTATCGCCCCGCCCTGGG
CGGCAAGGCTGGCCCGGTCGGCACCAGTTGCGTGAGCGGAAAGATGGCCGCTTCCCGGCCCTGCTGCAGG
GAGCTCAAAATGGAGGACGCGGCGCTCGGGAGAGCGGGCGGGTGAGTCACCCACACAAAGGAAAAGGGCC
TTTCCGTCCTCAGCCGTCGCTTCATGTGACTCCACGGAGTACCGGGCGCCGTCCAGGCACCTCGATTAGT
TCTCGAGCTTTTGGAGTACGTCGTCTTTAGGTTGGGGGGAGGGGTTTTATGCGATGGAGTTTCCCCACAC
TGAGTGGGTGGAGACTGAAGTTAGGCCAGCTTGGCACTTGATGTAATTCTCCTTGGAATTTGCCCTTTTT
GAGTTTGGATCTTGGTTCATTCTCAAGCCTCAGACAGTGGTTCAAAGTTTTTTTCTTCCATTTCAGGTGT
CGTGACGTACGGCCACCATGACCGAGTACAAGCCCACGGTGCGCCTCGCCACCCGCGACGACGTCCCCAG
GGCCGTACGCACCCTCGCCGCCGCGTTCGCCGACTACCCCGCCACGCGCCACACCGTCGATCCGGACCGC
CACATCGAGCGGGTCACCGAGCTGCAAGAACTCTTCCTCACGCGCGTCGGGCTCGACATCGGCAAGGTGT
GGGTCGCGGACGACGGCGCCGCCGTGGCGGTCTGGACCACGCCGGAGAGCGTCGAAGCGGGGGCGGTGTT
CGCCGAGATCGGCCCGCGCATGGCCGAGTTGAGCGGTTCCCGGCTGGCCGCGCAGCAACAGATGGAAGGC
CTCCTGGCGCCGCACCGGCCCAAGGAGCCCGCGTGGTTCCTGGCCACCGTCGGAGTCTCGCCCGACCACC
AGGGCAAGGGTCTGGGCAGCGCCGTCGTGCTCCCCGGAGTGGAGGCGGCCGAGCGCGCCGGGGTGCCCGC
CTTCCTGGAGACCTCCGCGCCCCGCAACCTCCCCTTCTACGAGCGGCTCGGCTTCACCGTCACCGCCGAC
GTCGAGGTGCCCGAAGGACCGCGCACCTGGTGCATGACCCGCAAGCCCGGTGCCTGAACGCGTTAAGTCG
ACAATCAACCTCTGGATTACAAAATTTGTGAAAGATTGACTGGTATTCTTAACTATGTTGCTCCTTTTAC
GCTATGTGGATACGCTGCTTTAATGCCTTTGTATCATGCTATTGCTTCCCGTATGGCTTTCATTTTCTCC
TCCTTGTATAAATCCTGGTTGCTGTCTCTTTATGAGGAGTTGTGGCCCGTTGTCAGGCAACGTGGCGTGG
TGTGCACTGTGTTTGCTGACGCAACCCCCACTGGTTGGGGCATTGCCACCACCTGTCAGCTCCTTTCCGG
GACTTTCGCTTTCCCCCTCCCTATTGCCACGGCGGAACTCATCGCCGCCTGCCTTGCCCGCTGCTGGACA
GGGGCTCGGCTGTTGGGCACTGACAATTCCGTGGTGTTGTCGGGGAAATCATCGTCCTTTCCTTGGCTGC
TCGCCTGTGTTGCCACCTGGATTCTGCGCGGGACGTCCTTCTGCTACGTCCCTTCGGCCCTCAATCCAGC
GGACCTTCCTTCCCGCGGCCTGCTGCCGGCTCTGCGGCCTCTTCCGCGTCTTCGCCTTCGCCCTCAGACG
AGTCGGATCTCCCTTTGGGCCGCCTCCCCGCGTCGACTTTAAGACCAATGACTTACAAGGCAGCTGTAGA
TCTTAGCCACTTTTTAAAAGAAAAGGGGGGACTGGAAGGGCTAATTCACTCCCAACGAAGACAAGATCTG
CTTTTTGCTTGTACTGGGTCTCTCTGGTTAGACCAGATCTGAGCCTGGGAGCTCTCTGGCTAACTAGGGA
ACCCACTGCTTAAGCCTCAATAAAGCTTGCCTTGAGTGCTTCAAGTAGTGTGTGCCCGTCTGTTGTGTGA
CTCTGGTAACTAGAGATCCCTCAGACCCTTTTAGTCAGTGTGGAAAATCTCTAGCAGTACGTATAGTAGT
TCATGTCATCTTATTATTCAGTATTTATAACTTGCAAAGAAATGAATATCAGAGAGTGAGAGGAACTTGT
TTATTGCAGCTTATAATGGTTACAAATAAAGCAATAGCATCACAAATTTCACAAATAAAGCATTTTTTTC
ACTGCATTCTAGTTGTGGTTTGTCCAAACTCATCAATGTATCTTATCATGTCTGGCTCTAGCTATCCCGC
CCCTAACTCCGCCCATCCCGCCCCTAACTCCGCCCAGTTCCGCCCATTCTCCGCCCCATGGCTGACTAAT
TTTTTTTATTTATGCAGAGGCCGAGGCCGCCTCGGCCTCTGAGCTATTCCAGAAGTAGTGAGGAGGCTTT
TTTGGAGGCCTAGGGACGTACCCAATTCGCCCTATAGTGAGTCGTATTACGCGCGCTCACTGGCCGTCGT
TTTACAACGTCGTGACTGGGAAAACCCTGGCGTTACCCAACTTAATCGCCTTGCAGCACATCCCCCTTTC
GCCAGCTGGCGTAATAGCGAAGAGGCCCGCACCGATCGCCCTTCCCAACAGTTGCGCAGCCTGAATGGCG
AATGGG
[124 nt withheld, positions 3367-3490]
C
[91 nt withheld, positions 3492-3582]
A
[49 nt withheld, positions 3584-3632]
CCTTTGACGTTGGAGTCCACGTTCTTT
[37 nt withheld, positions 3660-3696]
ACCCTATCTCGGTCTATTCTTTTGATTTATAAGGGATTTTGCCGATTTCGGCCTATTGGTTAAAAAATGA
GCTGATTTAACAAAAATTTAACGCGAATTTTAACAAAATATTAACGCTTACAATTTAGGTGGCACTTTTC
GGGGAAATGTGCGCGGAACCCCTATTTGTTTATTTTTCTAAATACATTCAAATATGTATCCGCTCATGAG
ACAATAACCCTGATAAATGCTTCAATAATATTGAAAAAGGAAGAGTATGAGTATTCAACATTTCCGTGTC
GCCCTTATTCCCTTTTTTGCGGCATTTTGCCTTCCTGTTTTTGCTCACCCAGAAACGCTGGTGAAAGTAA
AAGATGCTGAAGATCAGTTGGGTGCACGAGTGGGTTACATCGAACTGGATCTCAACAGCGGTAAGATCCT
TGAGAGTTTTCGCCCCGAAGAACGTTTTCCAATGATGAGCACTTTTAAAGTTCTGCTATGTGGCGCGGTA
TTATCCCGTATTGACGCCGGGCAAGAGCAACTCGGTCGCCGCATACACTATTCTCAGAATGACTTGGTTG
AGTACTCACCAGTCACAGAAAAGCATCTTACGGATGGCATGACAGTAAGAGAATTATGCAGTGCTGCCAT
AACCATGAGTGATAACACTGCGGCCAACTTACTTCTGACAACGATCGGAGGACCGAAGGAGCTAACCGCT
TTTTTGCACAACATGGGGGATCATGTAACTCGCCTTGATCGTTGGGAACCGGAGCTGAATGAAGCCATAC
CAAACGACGAGCGTGACACCACGATGCCTGTAGCAATGGCAACAACGTTGCGCAAACTATTAACTGGCGA
ACTACTTACTCTAGCTTCCCGGCAACAATTAATAGACTGGATGGAGGCGGATAAAGTTGCAGGACCACTT
CTGCGCTCGGCCCTTCCGGCTGGCTGGTTTATTGCTGATAAATCTGGAGCCGGTGAGCGTGGGTCTCGCG
GTATCATTGCAGCACTGGGGCCAGATGGTAAGCCCTCCCGTATCGTAGTTATCTACACGACGGGGAGTCA
GGCAACTATGGATGAACGAAATAGACAGATCGCTGAGATAGGTGCCTCACTGATTAAGCATTGGTAACTG
TCAGACCAAGTTTACTCATATATACTTTAGATTGATTTAAAACTTCATTTTTAATTTAAAAGGATCTAGG
TGAAGATCCTTTTTGATAATCTCATGACCAAAATCCCTTAACGTGAGTTTTCGTTCCACTGAGCGTCAGA
CCCCGTAGAAAAGATCAAAGGATCTTCTTGAGATCCTTTTTTTCTGCGCGTAATCTGCTGCTTGCAAACA
AAAAAACCACCGCTACCAGCGGTGGTTTGTTTGCCGGATCAAGAGCTACCAACTCTTTTTCCGAAGGTAA
CTGGCTTCAGCAGAGCGCAGATACCAAATACTGTTCTTCTAGTGTAGCCGTAGTTAGGCCACCACTTCAA
GAACTCTGTAGCACCGCCTACATACCTCGCTCTGCTAATCCTGTTACCAGTGGCTGCTGCCAGTGGCGAT
AAGTCGTGTCTTACCGGGTTGGACTCAAGACGATAGTTACCGGATAAGGCGCAGCGGTCGGGCTGAACGG
GGGGTTCGTGCACACAGCCCAGCTTGGAGCGAACGACCTACACCGAACTGAGATACCTACAGCGTGAGCT
ATGAGAAAGCGCCACGCTTCCCGAAGGGAGAAAGGCGGACAGGTATCCGGTAAGCGGCAGGGTCGGAACA
GGAGAGCGCACGAGGGAGCTTCCAGGGGGAAACGCCTGGTATCTTTATAGTCCTGTCGGGTTTCGCCACC
TCTGACTTGAGCGTCGATTTTTGTGATGCTCGTCAGGGGGGCGGAGCCTATGGAAAAACGCCAGCAACGC
GGCCTTTTTACGGTTCCTGGCCTTTTGCTGGCCTTTTGCTCACATGTTCTTTCCTGCGTTATCCCCTGAT
TCTGTGGATAACCGTATTACCGCCTTTGAGTGAGCTGATACCGCTCGCCGCAGCCGAACGACCGAGCGCA
GCGAGTCAGTGAGCGAGGAAGCGGAAGAGCGCCCAATACGCAAACCGCCTCTCCCCGCGCGTTGGCCGAT
TCATTAATGCAGCTGGCACGACAGGTTTCCCGACTGGAAAGCGGGCAGTGAGCGCAACGCAATTAATGTG
AGTTAGCTCACTCATTAGGCACCCCAGGCTTTACACTTTATGCTTCCGGCTCGTATGTTGTGTGGAATTG
TGAGCGGATAACAATTTCACACAGGAAACAGCTATGACCATGATTACGCCAAGCGCGCAATTAACCCTCA
CTAAAGGGAACAAAAGCTGGAGCTGCAAGCTTAATGTAGTCTTATGCAATACTCTTGTAGTCTTGCAACA
TGGTAACGATGAGTTAGCAACATGCCTTACAAGGAGAGAAAAAGCACCGTGCATGCCGATTGGTGGAAGT
AAGGTGGTACGATCGTGCCTTATTAGGAAGGCAACAGACGGGTCTGACATGGATTGGACGAACCACTGAA
TTGCCGCATTGCAGAGATATTGTATTTAAGTGCCTAGCTCGATACATAAACGGGTCTCTCTGGTTAGACC
AGATCTGAGCCTGGGAGCTCTCTGGCTAACTAGGGAACCCACTGCTTAAGCCTCAATAAAGCTTGCCTTG
AGTGCTTCAAGTAGTGTGTGCCCGTCTGTTGTGTGACTCTGGTAACTAGAGATCCCTCAGACCCTTTTAG
TCAGTGTGGAAAATCTCTAGCAGTGGCGCCCGAACAGGGACTTGAAAGCGAAAGGGAAACCAGAGGAGCT
CTCTCGACGCAGGACTCGGCTTGCTGAAGCGCGCACGGCAAGAGGCGAGGGGCGGCGACTGGTGAGTACG
CCAAAAATTTTGACTAGCGGAGGCTAGAAGGAGAGAGATGGGTGCGAGAGCGTCAGTATTAAGCGGGGGA
GAATTAGATCGCGATGGGAAAAAATTCGGTTAAGGCCAGGGGGAAAGAAAAAATATAAATTAAAACATAT
AGTATGGGCAAGCAGGGAGCTAGAACGATTCGCAGTTAATCCTGGCCTGTTAGAAACATCAGAAGGCTGT
AGACAAATACTGGGACAGCTACAACCATCCCTTCAGACAGGATCAGAAGAACTTAGATCATTATATAATA
CAGTAGCAACCCTCTATTGTGTGCATCAAAGGATAGAGATAAAAGACACCAAGGAAGCTTTAGACAAGAT
AGAGGAAGAGCAAAACAAAAGTAAGACCACCGCACAGCAAGCGGCCGCTGATCTTCAGACCTGGAGGAGG
AGATATGAGGGACAATTGGAGAAGTGAATTATATAAATATAAAGTAGTAAAAATTGAACCATTAGGAGTA
GCACCCACCAAGGCAAAGAGAAGAGTGGTGCAGAGAGAAAAAAGAGCAGTGGGAATAGGAGCTTTGTTCC
TTGGGTTCTTGGGAGCAGCAGGAAGCACTATGGGCGCAGCGTCAATGACGCTGACGGTACAGGCCAGACA
ATTATTGTCTGGTATAGTGCAGCAGCAGAACAATTTGCTGAGGGCTATTGAGGCGCAACAGCATCTGTTG
CAACTCACAGTCTGGGGCATCAAGCAGCTCCAGGCAAGAATCCTGGCTGTGGAAAGATACCTAAAGGATC
AACAGCTCCTGGGGATTTGGGGTTGCTCTGGAAAACTCATTTGCACCACTGCTGTGCCTTGGAATGCTAG
TTGGAGTAATAAATCTCTGGAACAGATTTGGAATCACACGACCTGGATGGAGTGGGACAGAGAAATTAAC
AATTACACAAGCTTAATACACTCCTTAATTGAAGAATCGCAAAACCAGCAAGAAAAGAATGAACAAGAAT
TATTGGAATTAGATAAATGGGCAAGTTTGTGGAATTGGTTTAACATAACAAATTGGCTGTGGTATATAAA
ATTATTCATAATGATAGTAGGAGGCTTGGTAGGTTTAAGAATAGTTTTTGCTGTACTTTCTATAGTGAAT
AGAGTTAGGCAGGGATATTCACCATTATCGTTTCAGACCCACCTCCCAACCCCGAGGGGACCCAGAGAGG
GCCTATTTCCCATGATTCCTTCATATTTGCATATACGATACAAGGCTGTTAGAGAGATAATTAGAATTAA
TTTGACTGTAAACACAAAGATATTAGTACAAAATACGTGACGTAGAAAGTAATAATTTCTTGGGTAGTTT
GCAGTTTTAAAATTATGTTTTAAAATGGACTATCATATGCTTACCGTAACTTGAAAGTATTTCGATTTCT
TGGCTTTATATATCTTGTGGAAAGGACGAAACACCGCTGAAGGTGTCTGGCAGAGCGTTTTAGAGCTAGA
AATAGCAAGTTAAAATAAGGCTAGTCCGTTATCAACTTGAAAAAGTGGCACCGAGTCGGTGCTTTTTTAA
GCTTGGCGTAACTAGATCTTGAGACAAATGGCAGTATTCATCCACAATTTTAAAAGAAAAGGGGGGATTG
GGGGGTACAGTGCAGGGGAAAGAATAGTAGACATAATAGCAACAGACATACAAACTAAAGAATTACAAAA
ACAAATTACAAAAATTCAAAATTTTCGGGTTTATTACAGGGACAGCAGAGATCCACTTTGGCGCCGGCTC
GAGGGGG
