>Addgene plasmid #80260 | non-targeting control gRNA (BRDN0001148500) | depositor partial sequence | sequence record 150999 | Target Sequence
CTGAAGGTGTCTGGCAGAGC
