>Addgene plasmid #80260 | non-targeting control gRNA (BRDN0001148500) | addgene partial sequence | sequence record 189164 | hU6-F
AGAAAGTAATAATTTCTTGGGTAGTTTGCAGTTTTAAAATTATGTTTTAAAATGGACTATCATATGCTTA
CCGTAACTTGAAAGTATTTCGATTTCTTGGCTTTATATATCTTGTGGAAAGGACGAAACACCGCTGAAGG
TGTCTGGCAGAGCGTTTTAGAGCTAGAAATAGCAAGTTAAAATAAGGCTAGTCCGTTATCAACTTGAAAA
AGTGGCACCGAGTCGGTGCTTTTTTAAGCTTGGCGTAACTAGATCTTGAGACAAATGGCAGTATTCATCC
ACAATTTTAAAAGAAAAGGGGGGATTGGGGGGTACAGTGCAGGGGAAAGAATAGTAGACATAATAGCAAC
AGACATACAAACTAAAGAATTACAAAAACAAATTACAAAAATTCAAAATTTTCGGGTTTATTACAGGGAC
AGCAGAGATCCACTTTGGCGCCGGCTCGAGGGGGCCCGGGTGCAAAGATGGATAAAGTTTTAAACAGAGA
GGAATCTTTGCAGCTAATGGACCTTCTAGGTCTTGAAAGGAGTGGGAATTGGCTCCGGTGCCCGTCAGTG
GGCAGAGCGC
